>Addgene plasmid #17390 | pLenti X2 Neo DEST (w18-1) | depositor full sequence | sequence record 8569 | Author sequence
CAGGTGGCACTTTTCGGGGAAATGTGCGCGGAACCCCTATTTGTTTATTTTTCTAAATACATTCAAATAT
GTATCCGCTCATGAGACAATAACCCTGATAAATGCTTCAATAATATTGAAAAAGGAAGAGTATGAGTATT
CAACATTTCCGTGTCGCCCTTATTCCCTTTTTTGCGGCATTTTGCCTTCCTGTTTTTGCTCACCCAGAAA
CGCTGGTGAAAGTAAAAGATGCTGAAGATCAGTTGGGTGCACGAGTGGGTTACATCGAACTGGATCTCAA
CAGCGGTAAGATCCTTGAGAGTTTTCGCCCCGAAGAACGTTTTCCAATGATGAGCACTTTTAAAGTTCTG
CTATGTGGCGCGGTATTATCCCGTATTGACGCCGGGCAAGAGCAACTCGGTCGCCGCATACACTATTCTC
AGAATGACTTGGTTGAGTACTCACCAGTCACAGAAAAGCATCTTACGGATGGCATGACAGTAAGAGAATT
ATGCAGTGCTGCCATAACCATGAGTGATAACACTGCGGCCAACTTACTTCTGACAACGATCGGAGGACCG
AAGGAGCTAACCGCTTTTTTGCACAACATGGGGGATCATGTAACTCGCCTTGATCGTTGGGAACCGGAGC
TGAATGAAGCCATACCAAACGACGAGCGTGACACCACGATGCCTGTAGCAATGGCAACAACGTTGCGCAA
ACTATTAACTGGCGAACTACTTACTCTAGCTTCCCGGCAACAATTAATAGACTGGATGGAGGCGGATAAA
GTTGCAGGACCACTTCTGCGCTCGGCCCTTCCGGCTGGCTGGTTTATTGCTGATAAATCTGGAGCCGGTG
AGCGTGGGTCTCGCGGTATCATTGCAGCACTGGGGCCAGATGGTAAGCCCTCCCGTATCGTAGTTATCTA
CACGACGGGGAGTCAGGCAACTATGGATGAACGAAATAGACAGATCGCTGAGATAGGTGCCTCACTGATT
AAGCATTGGTAACTGTCAGACCAAGTTTACTCATATATACTTTAGATTGATTTAAAACTTCATTTTTAAT
TTAAAAGGATCTAGGTGAAGATCCTTTTTGATAATCTCATGACCAAAATCCCTTAACGTGAGTTTTCGTT
CCACTGAGCGTCAGACCCCGTAGAAAAGATCAAAGGATCTTCTTGAGATCCTTTTTTTCTGCGCGTAATC
TGCTGCTTGCAAACAAAAAAACCACCGCTACCAGCGGTGGTTTGTTTGCCGGATCAAGAGCTACCAACTC
TTTTTCCGAAGGTAACTGGCTTCAGCAGAGCGCAGATACCAAATACTGTCCTTCTAGTGTAGCCGTAGTT
AGGCCACCACTTCAAGAACTCTGTAGCACCGCCTACATACCTCGCTCTGCTAATCCTGTTACCAGTGGCT
GCTGCCAGTGGCGATAAGTCGTGTCTTACCGGGTTGGACTCAAGACGATAGTTACCGGATAAGGCGCAGC
GGTCGGGCTGAACGGGGGGTTCGTGCACACAGCCCAGCTTGGAGCGAACGACCTACACCGAACTGAGATA
CCTACAGCGTGAGCTATGAGAAAGCGCCACGCTTCCCGAAGGGAGAAAGGCGGACAGGTATCCGGTAAGC
GGCAGGGTCGGAACAGGAGAGCGCACGAGGGAGCTTCCAGGGGGAAACGCCTGGTATCTTTATAGTCCTG
TCGGGTTTCGCCACCTCTGACTTGAGCGTCGATTTTTGTGATGCTCGTCAGGGGGGCGGAGCCTATGGAA
AAACGCCAGCAACGCGGCCTTTTTACGGTTCCTGGCCTTTTGCTGGCCTTTTGCTCACATGTTCTTTCCT
GCGTTATCCCCTGATTCTGTGGATAACCGTATTACCGCCTTTGAGTGAGCTGATACCGCTCGCCGCAGCC
GAACGACCGAGCGCAGCGAGTCAGTGAGCGAGGAAGCGGAAGAGCGCCCAATACGCAAACCGCCTCTCCC
CGCGCGTTGGCCGATTCATTAATGCAGCTGGCACGACAGGTTTCCCGACTGGAAAGCGGGCAGTGAGCGC
AACGCAATTAATGTGAGTTAGCTCACTCATTAGGCACCCCAGGCTTTACACTTTATGCTTCCGGCTCGTA
TGTTGTGTGGAATTGTGAGCGGATAACAATTTCACACAGGAAACAGCTATGACCATGATTACGCCAAGCG
CGCAATTAACCCTCACTAAAGGGAACAAAAGCTGGAGCTGCAAGCTTAATGTAGTCTTATGCAATACTCT
TGTAGTCTTGCAACATGGTAACGATGAGTTAGCAACATGCCTTACAAGGAGAGAAAAAGCACCGTGCATG
CCGATTGGTGGAAGTAAGGTGGTACGATCGTGCCTTATTAGGAAGGCAACAGACGGGTCTGACATGGATT
GGACGAACCACTGAATTGCCGCATTGCAGAGATATTGTATTTAAGTGCCTAGCTCGATACAATAAACGGG
TCTCTCTGGTTAGACCAGATCTGAGCCTGGGAGCTCTCTGGCTAACTAGGGAACCCACTGCTTAAGCCTC
AATAAAGCTTGCCTTGAGTGCTTCAAGTAGTGTGTGCCCGTCTGTTGTGTGACTCTGGTAACTAGAGATC
CCTCAGACCCTTTTAGTCAGTGTGGAAAATCTCTAGCAGTGGCGCCCGAACAGGGACCTGAAAGCGAAAG
GGAAACCAGAGCTCTCTCGACGCAGGACTCGGCTTGCTGAAGCGCGCACGGCAAGAGGCGAGGGGCGGCG
ACTGGTGAGTACGCCAAAAATTTTGACTAGCGGAGGCTAGAAGGAGAGAGATGGGTGCGAGAGCGTCAGT
ATTAAGCGGGGGAGAATTAGATCGCGATGGGAAAAAATTCGGTTAAGGCCAGGGGGAAAGAAAAAATATA
AATTAAAACATATAGTATGGGCAAGCAGGGAGCTAGAACGATTCGCAGTTAATCCTGGCCTGTTAGAAAC
ATCAGAAGGCTGTAGACAAATACTGGGACAGCTACAACCATCCCTTCAGACAGGATCAGAAGAACTTAGA
TCATTATATAATACAGTAGCAACCCTCTATTGTGTGCATCAAAGGATAGAGATAAAAGACACCAAGGAAG
CTTTAGACAAGATAGAGGAAGAGCAAAACAAAAGTAAGACCACCGCACAGCAAGCGGCCGCTGATCTTCA
GACCTGGAGGAGGAGATATGAGGGACAATTGGAGAAGTGAATTATATAAATATAAAGTAGTAAAAATTGA
ACCATTAGGAGTAGCACCCACCAAGGCAAAGAGAAGAGTGGTGCAGAGAGAAAAAAGAGCAGTGGGAATA
GGAGCTTTGTTCCTTGGGTTCTTGGGAGCAGCAGGAAGCACTATGGGCGCAGCCTCAATGACGCTGACGG
TACAGGCCAGACAATTATTGTCTGGTATAGTGCAGCAGCAGAACAATTTGCTGAGGGCTATTGAGGCGCA
ACAGCATCTGTTGCAACTCACAGTCTGGGGCATCAAGCAGCTCCAGGCAAGAATCCTGGCTGTGGAAAGA
TACCTAAAGGATCAACAGCTCCTGGGGATTTGGGGTTGCTCTGGAAAACTCATTTGCACCACTGCTGTGC
CTTGGAATGCTAGTTGGAGTAATAAATCTCTGGAACAGATTGGAATCACACGACCTGGATGGAGTGGGAC
AGAGAAATTAACAATTACACAAGCTTAATACACTCCTTAATTGAAGAATCGCAAAACCAGCAAGAAAAGA
ATGAACAAGAATTATTGGAATTAGATAAATGGGCAAGTTTGTGGAATTGGTTTAACATAACAAATTGGCT
GTGGTATATAAAATTATTCATAATGATAGTAGGAGGCTTGGTAGGTTTAAGAATAGTTTTTGCTGTACTT
TCTATAGTGAATAGAGTTAGGCAGGGATATTCACCATTATCGTTTCAGACCCACCTCCCAACCCCGAGGG
GACCCGACAGGCCCGAAGGAATAGAAGAAGAAGGTGGAGAGAGAGACAGAGACAGATCCATTCGATTAGT
GAACGGATCTCGACGGTTAACTTTTAAAAGAAAAGGGGGGATTGGGGGGTACAGTGCAGGGGAAAGAATA
GTAGACATAATAGCAACAGACATACAAACTAAAGAATTACAAAAACAAATTACAAAAATTCAAAATTTTA
TTCCAGTGTGGTGGAATTCTGCAGATATCCAGCACAGTGGCGGCCGCTCGACAATCAACCTCTGGATTAC
AAAATTTGTGAAAGATTGACTGGTATTCTTAACTATGTTGCTCCTTTTACGCTATGTGGATACGCTGCTT
TAATGCCTTTGTATCATGCTATTGCTTCCCGTATGGCTTTCATTTTCTCCTCCTTGTATAAATCCTGGTT
GCTGTCTCTTTATGAGGAGTTGTGGCCCGTTGTCAGGCAACGTGGCGTGGTGTGCACTGTGTTTGCTGAC
GCAACCCCCACTGGTTGGGGCATTGCCACCACCTGTCAGCTCCTTTCCGGGACTTTCGCTTTCCCCCTCC
CTATTGCCACGGCGGAACTCATCGCCGCCTGCCTTGCCCGCTGCTGGACAGGGGCTCGGCTGTTGGGCAC
TGACAATTCCGTGGTGTTGTCGGGGAAGCTGACGTCCTTTCCATGGCTGCTCGCCTGTGTTGCCACCTGG
ATTCTGCGCGGGACGTCCTTCTGCTACGTCCCTTCGGCCCTCAATCCAGCGGACCTTCCTTCCCGCGGCC
TGCTGCCGGCTCTGCGGCCTCTTCCGCGTCTTCGCCTTCGCCCTCAGACGAGTCGGATCTCCCTTTGGGC
CGCCTCCCCGCCTGGAATTCTGCAGATATCCGGACTAGTGATCTAATTCTACCGGGTAGGGGAGGCGCTT
TTCCCAAGGCAGTCTGGAGCATGCGCTTTAGCAGCCCCGCTGGGCACTTGGCGCTACACAAGTGGCCTCT
GGCCTCGCACACATTCCACATCCACCGGTAGGCGCCAACCGGCTCCGTTCTTTGGTGGCCCCTTCGCGCC
ACCTTCTACTCCTCCCCTAGTCAGGAAGTTCCCCCCCGCCCCGCAGCTCGCGTCGTGCAGGACGTGACAA
ATGGAAGTAGCACGTCTCACTAGTCTCGTGCAGATGGACAGCACCGCTGAGCAATGGAAGCGGGTAGGCC
TTTGGGGCAGCGGCCAATAGCAGCTTTGCTCCTTCGCTTTCTGGGCTCAGAGGCTGGGAAGGGGTGGGTC
CGGGGGCGGGCTCAGGGGCGGGCTCAGGGGCGGGGCGGGCGCCCGAAGGTCCTCCGGAGGCCCGGCATTC
TGCACGCTTCAAAAGCGCACGTCTGCCGCGCTGTTCTCCTCTTCCTCATCTCCGGGCCTTTCGACCTGCA
GCCAATATGGGATCGGCCATTGAACAAGATGGATTGCACGCAGGTTCTCCGGCCGCTTGGGTGGAGAGGC
TATTCGGCTATGACTGGGCACAACAGACAATCGGCTGCTCTGATGCCGCCGTGTTCCGGCTGTCAGCGCA
GGGGCGCCCGGTTCTTTTTGTCAAGACCGACCTGTCCGGTGCCCTGAATGAACTGCAGGACGAGGCAGCG
CGGCTATCGTGGCTGGCCACGACGGGCGTTCCTTGCGCAGCTGTGCTCGACGTTGTCACTGAAGCGGGAA
GGGACTGGCTGCTATTGGGCGAAGTGCCGGGGCAGGATCTCCTGTCATCTCACCTTGCTCCTGCCGAGAA
AGTATCCATCATGGCTGATGCAATGCGGCGGCTGCATACGCTTGATCCGGCTACCTGCCCATTCGACCAC
CAAGCGAAACATCGCATCGAGCGAGCACGTACTCGGATGGAAGCCGGTCTTGTCGATCAGGATGATCTGG
ACGAAGAGCATCAGGGGCTCGCGCCAGCCGAACTGTTCGCCAGGCTCAAGGCGCGCATGCCCGACGGCGA
GGATCTCGTCGTGACCCATGGCGATGCCTGCTTGCCGAATATCATGGTGGAAAATGGCCGCTTTTCTGGA
TTCATCGACTGTGGCCGGCTGGGTGTGGCGGACCGCTATCAGGACATAGCGTTGGCTACCCGTGATATTG
CTGAAGAGCTTGGCGGCGAATGGGCTGACCGCTTCCTCGTGCTTTACGGTATCGCCGCTCCCGATTCGCA
GCGCATCGCCTTCTATCGCCTTCTTGACGAGTTCTTCTGAGGGGATCCGTCGAGGGCCCGGTACCTTTAA
GACCAATGACTTACAAGGCAGCTGTAGATCTTAGCCACTTTTTAAAAGAAAAGGGGGGACTGGAAGGGCT
AGACTCGAGCGGCCGCCACTGTGCTGGATATCAACCACTTTGTACAAGAAAGCTGAACGAGAAACGTAAA
ATGATATAAATATCAATATATTAAATTAGATTTTGCATAAAAAACAGACTACATAATACTGTAAAACACA
ACATATCCAGTCACTATGGTCGACCTGCAGACTGGCTGTGTATAACGGAGCCTGACATTTATATTCCCCA
GAACATCAGGTTAATGGCGTTTTTGATGTCATTTTCGCGGTGGCTGAGATCAGCCACTTCTTCCCCGATA
ACGGAGACCGGCACACTGGCCATATCGGTGGTCATCATGCGCCAGCTTTCATCCCCGATATGCACCACCG
GGTAAAGTTCACGGGAGACTTTATCTGACAGCAGACGTGCACTGGCCAGGGGGATCACCATCCGTCGCCC
GGGCGTGTCAATAATATCACTCTGTACATCCACAAACAGACGATAACGGCTCTCTCTTTTATAGGTGTAA
ACCTTAAACTGCATTTCACCAGTCCCTGTTCTCGTCAGCAAAAGAGCCGTTCATTTCAATAAACCGGGCG
ACCTCAGCCATCCCTTCCTGATTTTCCGCTTTCCAGCGTTCGGCACGCAGACGACGGGCTTCATTCTGCA
TGGTTGTGCTTACCAGACCGGAGATATTGACATCATATATGCCTTGAGCAACTGATAGCTGTCGCTGTCA
ACTGTCACTGTAATACGCTGCTTCATAGCACACCTCTTTTTGACATACTTCGGGTATACATATCAGTATA
TATTCTTATACCGCAAAAATCAGCGCGCAAATACGCATACTGTTATCTGGCTTTTAGTAAGCCGGATCCA
GATCTTTACGCCCCGCCCTGCCACTCATCGCAGTACTGTTGTAATTCATTAAGCATTCTGCCGACATGGA
AGCCATCACAGACGGCATGATGAACCTGAATCGCCAGCGGCATCAGCACCTTGTCGCCTTGCGTATAATA
TTTGCCCATGGTGAAAACGGGGGCGAAGAAGTTGTCCATATTGGCCACGTTTAAATCAAAACTGGTGAAA
CTCACCCAGGGATTGGCTGAGACGAAAAACATATTCTCAATAAACCCTTTAGGGAAATAGGCCAGGTTTT
CACCGTAACACGCCACATCTTGCGAATATATGTGTAGAAACTGCCGGAAATCGTCGTGGTATTCACTCCA
GAGCGATGAAAACGTTTCAGTTTGCTCATGGAAAACGGTGTAACAAGGGTGAACACTATCCCATATCACC
AGCTCACCGTCTTTCATTGCCATACGGAATTCCGGATGAGCATTCATCAGGCGGGCAAGAATGTGAATAA
AGGCCGGATAAAACTTGTGCTTATTTTTCTTTACGGTCTTTAAAAAGGCCGTAATATCCAGCTGAACGGT
CTGGTTATAGGTACATTGAGCAACTGACTGAAATGCCTCAAAATGTTCTTTACGATGCCATTGGGATATA
TCAACGGTGGTATATCCAGTGATTTTTTTCTCCATTTTAGCTTCCTTAGCTCCTGAAAATCTCGCCGGAT
CCTAACTCAAAATCCACACATTATACGAGCCGGAAGCATAAAGTGTAAAGCCTGGGGTGCCTAATGCGGC
CGCCATAGTGACTGGATATGTTGTGTTTTACAGTATTATGTAGTCTGTTTTTTATGCAAAATCTAATTTA
ATATATTGATATTTATATCATTTTACGTTTCTCGTTCAGCTTTTTTGTACAAACTTGTTGATATCTGCAG
AATTCCACCACACTGGACTAGCTCACTCCCAACGAAGACAAGATCTGCTTTTTGCTTGTACTGGGTCTCT
CTGGTTAGACCAGATCTGAGCCTGGGAGCTCTCTGGCTGCCTAGGGAACCCACTGCTTAAGCCTCAATAA
AGCTTGCCTTGAGTGCTTCAAGTAGTGTGTGCCCGTCTGTTGTGTGACTCTGGTAACTAGAGATCCCTCA
GACCCTTTTAGTCAGTGTGGAAAATCTCTAGCAGTAGTAGTTCATGTCATCTTATTATTCAGTATTTATA
ACTTGCAAAGAAATGAATATCAGAGAGTGAGAGGAACTTGTTTATTGCAGCTTATAATGGTTACAAATAA
AGCAATAGCATCACAAATTTCACAAATAAAGCATTTTTTTCACTGCATTCTAGTTGTGGTTTGTCCAAAC
TCATCAATGTATCTTATCATGTCTGGCTCTAGCTATCCCGCCCCTAACTCCGCCCAGTTCCGCCCATTCT
CCGCCCCATGGCTGACTAATTTTTTTTATTTATGCAGAGGCCGAGGCCGCCTCGGCCTCTGAGCTATTCC
AGAAGTAGTGAGGAGGCTTTTTTGGAGGCCTAGGCTTTTGCGTCGAGACGTACCCAATTCGCCCTATAGT
GAGTCGTATTACGCGCGCTCACTGGCCGTCGTTTTACAACGTCGTGACTGGGAAAACCCTGGCGTTACCC
AACTTAATCGCCTTGCAGCACATCCCCCTTTCGCCAGCTGGCGTAATAGCGAAGAGGCCCGCACCGATCG
CCCTTCCCAACAGTTGCGCAGCCTGAATGGCGAATGGCGCG
[124 nt withheld, positions 8792-8915]
C
[91 nt withheld, positions 8917-9007]
A
[49 nt withheld, positions 9009-9057]
CCTTTGACGTTGGAGTCCACGTTCTTT
[37 nt withheld, positions 9085-9121]
ACCCTATCTCGGTCTATTCTTTTGATTTATAAGGGATTTTGCCGATTTCGGCCTATTGGTTAAAAAATGA
GCTGATTTAACAAAAATTTAACGCGAATTTTAACAAAATATTAACGTTTACAATTTCC
Features (pLannotate 1.2.2; 32 found; start..end, strand, type, name):
     27..131     +  promoter       AmpR promoter: bla
    132..992     +  CDS            AmpR: β-lactamase; bla; confers resistance to ampicillin, carbenicillin, and related antibiotics
   1163..1751    +  rep_origin     ori: high-copy-number ColE1/pMB1/pBR322/pUC origin of replication
   1934..2026    +  CDS            lacI (fragment): lac repressor; lacI; The lac repressor binds to the lac operator to inhibit transcription in E. coli. This inhibition can be relieved by adding lactose or isopropyl-β-D-thiogalactopyranoside (IPTG).
   2039..2060    +  protein_bind   CAP binding site: CAP binding activates transcription in the presence of cAMP. E. coli catabolite activator protein
   2075..2105    +  promoter       lac promoter: promoter for the E. coli lac operon
   2113..2129    +  protein_bind   lac operator: The lac repressor binds to the lac operator to inhibit transcription in E. coli. This inhibition can be relieved by adding lactose or isopropyl-β-D-thiogalactopyranoside (IPTG). lac repressor encoded by lacI
   2174..2192    +  promoter       T3 promoter: promoter for bacteriophage T3 RNA polymerase
   2220..2441    +  promoter       RSV promoter: Rous sarcoma virus enhancer/promoter
   2448..2628    +  LTR            5' LTR (truncated): truncated 5' long terminal repeat (LTR) from HIV-1
   2672..2797    +  misc_feature   HIV-1 Ψ: packaging signal of human immunodeficiency virus type 1
   2781..3144    +  CDS            HIV-1 gag (fragment): gag protein from human immunodeficiency virus 1; gag
   3239..3575    +  ncRNA          RRE: Accession: RF00036 - HIV Rev response element
   3611..4000    +  CDS            env (fragment): ENV_HV1H2 - Experimental evidence at protein level: Swiss-Prot protein existence level 1. [Transmembrane protein gp41]: Acts as a class I viral fusion protein. Under the current model, the protein has at least 3 conformational states: pre-fusion native state, pre-hairpin intermediate state, and post-fusion hairpin state. During fusion of viral and target intracellular membranes, the coiled coil regions (heptad repeats) assume a trimer-of-hairpins structure, positioning the fusion peptide in close proximity to the C-terminal region of the ectodomain. The formation of this structure appears to d
   4012..4129    +  misc_feature   cPPT/CTS: central polypurine tract and central termination sequence of HIV-1
   4183..4771    +  misc_feature   WPRE: woodchuck hepatitis virus posttranscriptional regulatory element
   4814..5313    +  promoter       PGK promoter: mouse phosphoglycerate kinase 1 promoter
   5327..6130    +  CDS            NeoR/KanR: aminoglycoside phosphotransferase from Tn5; aph(3')-II (or nptII); confers resistance to neomycin, kanamycin, and G418 (Geneticin®)
   6151..6267    +  CDS            nef (fragment): NEF_HV1LA - Experimental evidence at protein level: Swiss-Prot protein existence level 1. Extracellular Nef protein targets CD4(+) T-lymphocytes for apoptosis by interacting with CXCR4 surface receptors. From Human immunodeficiency virus type 1 group M subtype B (isolate Lai) (HIV-1).
   6264..6388    +  protein_bind   attR2: mutant version of attR; recombination site for the Gateway® LR reaction LR Clonase™
   6432..6734    -  CDS            ccdB: CCDB_ECOLI - Also known as G, letB, letD. Experimental evidence at protein level: Swiss-Prot protein existence level 1. Toxic component of a type II toxin-antitoxin (TA) system, functioning in plasmid maintainence. Responsible for the post- segregational killing (PSK) of plasmid-free cells, also referred to as a plasmid addiction system. Half-life of over 2 hours. Cell killing by CcdB is accompanied by filamentation, defects in chromosome and plasmid segregation, defects in cell division, formation of anucleate cells, decreased DNA synthesis and plasmid loss. Interferes with the activity of DN
   6739..6897    -  CDS            ccdA (fragment): CCDA_ECO57 - Also known as H, letA. Experimental evidence at protein level: Swiss-Prot protein existence level 1. Antitoxin component of a type II toxin-antitoxin (TA) system which inhibits the post-segregational killing (PSK) of plasmid-free cells, also referred to as a plasmid addiction system. Binds to and blocks the activity of CcdB; will also remove bound CcdB protein from the CcdB-GyrA complex by forming a CcdA-CcdB complex, a process termed rejuvenation. Functions as a transcriptional corepressor for the ccdAB operon, repression also requires CcdB (By similarity). From Escherichia coli
   7076..7735    -  CDS            CmR: chloramphenicol acetyltransferase; cat; confers resistance to chloramphenicol
   7736..7764    -  promoter       cat promoter (fragment): promoter of the E. coli cat gene encoding chloramphenicol acetyltransferase
   7789..7819    -  promoter       lac UV5 promoter: E. coli lac promoter with an "up" mutation
   7844..7968    -  protein_bind   attR1: mutant version of attR; recombination site for the Gateway® LR reaction LR Clonase™
   8003..8223    +  LTR            3' LTR (ΔU3) (fragment): self-inactivating 3' long terminal repeat (LTR) from HIV-1
   8295..8416    +  polyA_signal   SV40 poly(A) signal: SV40 polyadenylation signal
   8435..8570    +  rep_origin     SV40 ori: SV40 origin of replication
   8603..8621    -  promoter       T7 promoter: promoter for bacteriophage T7 RNA polymerase
   8629..8784    +  CDS            lacZα (fragment): LacZα fragment of β-galactosidase; lacZ fragment
   8792..9247    +  rep_origin     f1 ori (sequence partly withheld): f1 bacteriophage origin of replication; arrow indicates direction of (+) strand synthesis
