[The description below was written by a language model from this plasmid's Addgene catalogue record and pLannotate feature annotations shown in this document.]
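Description:
pLenti X2 Neo DEST (w18-1) is an empty third-generation, self-inactivating lentiviral Gateway destination vector intended for RNAi, built on the p156RRL-sinPPT-CMV-GFP-PRE backbone and 9,249 bp in size. In bacteria it replicates from a high-copy ColE1/pUC origin and carries ampicillin resistance on the backbone; an f1 origin is also present. Because the Gateway cassette encodes the CcdB toxin together with a chloramphenicol resistance gene, the unrecombined plasmid must be maintained in a ccdB-tolerant strain and can be selected with both antibiotics.

The viral genome is transcribed from a chimeric RSV promoter fused to a truncated HIV-1 5' LTR, which makes packaging Tat-independent. This is followed by the Ψ packaging signal with a gag fragment, the Rev response element, an env fragment and the cPPT/CTS. Downstream lie a WPRE and a mouse PGK promoter driving NeoR, which allows G418 selection of transduced mammalian cells. The distinctive feature is the position of the attR1–CmR–ccdB–attR2 cassette: it sits after the neomycin marker, immediately upstream of the annotated ΔU3 3' LTR fragment and in reverse orientation relative to the viral transcript, consistent with the "3' LTR insertion" described in the catalogue entry. An LR reaction replaces this cassette with an entry-clone insert, typically a promoter-shRNA unit. The destination vector supplies no promoter of its own at this site. Sequences placed in the 3' LTR U3 region are copied to the 5' LTR during reverse transcription, so the integrated provirus would be expected to carry two copies of the RNAi cassette. An SV40 polyadenylation signal and SV40 origin follow the 3' LTR. The depositor notes minor backbone sequence discrepancies not expected to affect function.
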