Addgene plasmid #17390: pLenti X2 Neo DEST (w18-1)
Purpose: (Empty Backbone) 3rd gen lentiviral Gateway destination vector, RNAi, 3’LTR insertion, Neo
Depositing lab: Eric Campeau & Paul Kaufman. Depositing organization: University of Massachusetts, Worcester. Publication: A versatile viral system for expression and depletion of proteins in mammalian cells. Campeau E, Ruhl VE, Rodier F, Smith CL, Rahmberg BL, Fuss JO, Campisi J, Yaswen P, Cooper PK, Kaufman PD.. PLoS One. 2009 Aug 6;4(8):e6529. 10.1371/journal.pone.0006529 PubMed 19657394.
Backbone
  Vector backbone: p156RRL-sinPPT-CMV-GFP-PRE/Nhe I
  Backbone size (bp): 9249
  Vector type: Lentiviral, RNAi ; Destination vector
  Selectable markers: Neomycin (select with G418)
Growth in bacteria
  Bacterial resistance: Chloramphenicol and Ampicillin, 25 & 100 μg/mL
  Growth temperature: 37°C
  Growth strain: ccdB Survival
  Growth instructions: Also resistant to Chloramphinecol, DB3.1 or ccDB survival, 37oC
  Copy number: High Copy
Gene/Insert
  Gene/Insert name: None
  Cloning method: Restriction Enzyme
  Sequencing primers: 5′ n/a
Terms and licenses: Academic/Nonprofit Terms; Industry Terms: Not Available to Industry
Depositor comments: Please note that there are a few gaps in alignment between Addgene's quality control sequence and the depositor's reference sequence. These mismatches are in backbone regions and should not affect function.
How to cite: pLenti X2 Neo DEST (w18-1) was a gift from Eric Campeau & Paul Kaufman (Addgene plasmid # 17390 ; http://n2t.net/addgene:17390 ; RRID:Addgene_17390)
