>Addgene plasmid #17390 | pLenti X2 Neo DEST (w18-1) | addgene partial sequence | sequence record 77225 | M13_pUC_fwd
ATACGACTCACTATAGGGCGAATTGGGTACGTCCCTAGGCCTCCAAAAAAGCCTCCTCACTACTTCTGGA
ATAGCTCAGAGGCCGAGGCGGCCTCGGCCTCTGCATAAATAAAAAAAATTAGTCAGCCATGGGGCGGAGA
ATGGGCGGAACTGGGCGGAGTTAGGGGCGGGATGGGCGGAGTTAGGGGCGGGATAGCTAGAGCCAGACAT
GATAAGATACATTGATGAGTTTGGACAAACCACAACTAGAATGCAGTGAAAAAAATGCTTTATTTGTGAA
ATTTGTGATGCTATTGCTTTATTTGTAACCATTATAAGCTGCAATAAACAAGTTCCTCTCACTCTCTGAT
ATTCATTTCTTTGCAAGTTATAAATACTGAATAATAAGATGACATGAACTACTACTGCTAGAGATTTTCC
ACACTGACTAAAAGGGTCTGAGGGATCTCTAGTTACCAGAGTCACACAACAGACGGGCACACACTACTTG
AAGCACTCAAGGCAAGCTTTATTGAGGCTTAAGCAGTGGGTTCCCTAGTTAGCCAGAGAGCTCCCAGGCT
CAGATCTGGTCTAACCAGAGAGACCCAGTACAAGCAAAAAGCAGATCTTGTCTTCGTTGGGAGTGAGCTA
GTCCAGTGTGGTGGAATTCTGCAGATATCAACAAGTTTGTACAAAAAAGCTGAACGAGAAACGTAAAATG
ATATAAATATCAATATATTAAATTAGATTTTGCATAAAAAACAGACTACATAATACTGTAAAACACAACA
TATCCAGTCACTATGGCGGCCGCATTA
